Addgene plasmid #155372: pJK413
Purpose: dCas9 oscillator v1 (dCRv1) + [dCas9 + PA4-mVenus] (sgRNAs flip of 412)
Depositing lab: Pamela Silver. Depositing organization: Harvard Medical School. Publication: Toward a translationally independent RNA-based synthetic oscillator using deactivated CRISPR-Cas. Kuo J, Yuan R, Sanchez C, Paulsson J, Silver PA. Nucleic Acids Res. 2020 Aug 20;48(14):8165-8177. doi: 10.1093/nar/gkaa557. PubMed 32609820.
Backbone
  Vector backbone: SC101
  Total vector size (bp): 9863
  Vector type: Bacterial Expression, CRISPR
Growth in bacteria
  Bacterial resistance: Chloramphenicol, 25 μg/mL
  Growth temperature: 37°C
  Growth strain: DH5alpha
  Copy number: Low Copy
Gene/Insert 1
  Gene/Insert name: dCas9 (bacteria) (alt name: deactivated Cas9 (S. pyogenes))
  Species: S. pyogenes
  Insert size (bp): 4107
  Mutation: D10A H840A (catalytically inactive)
Gene/Insert 2
  Gene/Insert name: PA4-mVenus
  Insert size (bp): 997
Gene/Insert 3
  Gene/Insert name: dCas9 sgRNA oscillator v1
  Species: Synthetic
  Insert size (bp): 619
Resource information
  A portion of this plasmid was derived from a plasmid made by: pdCas9-bacteria (Stanley Qi, Addgene #44249); pLPT119 (Johan Paulsson, Addgene #85526); Christopher Voigt (Addgene #62307, 62308)
Terms and licenses: Academic/Nonprofit Terms; Industry Terms: Not Available to Industry
How to cite: pJK413 was a gift from Pamela Silver (Addgene plasmid # 155372 ; http://n2t.net/addgene:155372 ; RRID:Addgene_155372)
