[The description below was written by a language model from this plasmid's Addgene catalogue record and pLannotate feature annotations shown in this document.]
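Description:
pJK413 is a low-copy bacterial expression and CRISPR plasmid of about 9.9 kb built on a pSC101 backbone. It replicates through the pSC101 origin together with its Rep101 (RepA) initiator protein, and it is selected with chloramphenicol through a cat gene driven by its native promoter. It carries all components of a synthetic gene circuit described as "dCas9 oscillator v1" on a single replicon: the dCas9 effector, the sgRNA network and a fluorescent readout.

The largest payload is catalytically dead Streptococcus pyogenes Cas9 (D10A, H840A), which binds DNA under guide RNA direction without cutting and so acts as a programmable transcriptional repressor. It sits downstream of the divergent tetR/tetA promoter region, with TetR encoded on the opposite strand. This suggests that dCas9 expression is tetracycline-class inducible, and the gene is followed by rrnB T1 and T7Te terminators.

The roughly 600 bp oscillator cassette contains three S. pyogenes gRNA scaffolds, and fragments of J23119-type promoters are annotated near two of them. This fits a design in which the sgRNAs repress one another's promoters, but the record does not give the spacer targets or the wiring. The catalogue notes that the sgRNA block is flipped in orientation relative to the sibling plasmid pJK412.

The reporter, PA4-mVenus, appears in the annotation as a yellow fluorescent protein CDS (matched to SYFP2) preceded by an sTRSV hammerhead ribozyme insulator and followed by an rrnB T1 terminator. The PA4 promoter itself is not annotated, but it is presumably a target of one of the sgRNAs. The plasmid is intended for studying RNA-based, dCas9-mediated oscillatory dynamics in E. coli.
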