Features (pLannotate 1.2.2; 20 found; start..end, strand, type, name):
      7..630     -  CDS            TetR: tetracycline repressor TetR; tetR from transposon Tn10; TetR binds to the tetracycline operator tetO to inhibit transcription. This inhibition can be relieved by adding tetracycline or doxycycline.
    649..704     +  promoter       tetR/tetA promoters: tetR; overlapping promoters for bacterial tetR and tetA
    740..4844    +  CDS            dCas9 (fragment): catalytically dead mutant of the Cas9 endonuclease from the Streptococcus pyogenes Type II CRISPR/Cas system RNA-guided DNA-binding protein that lacks endonuclease activity due to the D10A mutation in the RuvC catalytic domain and the H840A mutation in the HNH catalytic domain
   4870..4941    +  terminator     rrnB T1 terminator: transcription terminator T1 from the E. coli rrnB gene
   4957..4984    +  terminator     T7Te terminator: phage T7 early transcription terminator
   5065..5140    -  misc_RNA       gRNA scaffold: guide RNA scaffold for the Streptococcus pyogenes CRISPR/Cas9 system
   5161..5188    -  promoter       J23119 promoter (fragment): bacterial promoter (Registry of Standard Biological Parts BBa J23119)
   5270..5345    -  misc_RNA       gRNA scaffold: guide RNA scaffold for the Streptococcus pyogenes CRISPR/Cas9 system
   5346..5371    +  promoter       J23119 promoter (fragment): bacterial promoter (Registry of Standard Biological Parts BBa J23119)
   5479..5554    -  misc_RNA       gRNA scaffold: guide RNA scaffold for the Streptococcus pyogenes CRISPR/Cas9 system
   5637..5680    +  terminator     bacterial terminator: putative bacterial transcription terminator
   6227..7177    -  CDS            Rep101: RepA protein needed for replication with the pSC101 origin; rep101
   7225..7447    -  rep_origin     pSC101 ori: low-copy replication origin that requires the Rep101 protein
   7992..8041    +  misc_RNA       sTRSV HHRz: hammerhead ribozyme from the tobacco ringspot virus satellite RNA (Khvorova et al., 2003)
   8094..8804    +  CDS            SYFP2: SYFP2 is a basic (constitutively fluorescent) yellow fluorescent protein published in 2006, derived from Aequorea victoria. It is reported to be a very rapidly-maturing monomer with moderate acid sensitivity.
   8804..8841    -  misc_feature   MCS (fragment): pBluescript multiple cloning site
   8865..8951    +  terminator     rrnB T1 terminator: Escherichia coli rrnB; transcription terminator T1 from the E. coli rrnB gene
   8964..9058    -  terminator     lambda t0 terminator: transcription terminator from phage lambda
   9082..9738    -  CDS            cat: CAT_ECOLX - Experimental evidence at protein level: Swiss-Prot protein existence level 1. This enzyme is an effector of chloramphenicol resistance in bacteria. From Escherichia coli. This protein is used as a marker in many commonly used cloning vectors, such as pACYC184.
   9739..9841    -  promoter       cat promoter: promoter of the E. coli cat gene encoding chloramphenicol acetyltransferase
>Addgene plasmid #155372 | pJK413 | addgene full sequence | sequence record 309000 | Addgene NGS Result
GACGTCTTAAGACCCACTTTCACATTTAAGTTGTTTTTCTAATCCGCATATGATCAATTCAAGGCCGAAT
AAGAAGGCTGGCTCTGCACCTTGGTGATCAAATAATTCGATAGCTTGTCGTAATAATGGCGGCATACTAT
CAGTAGTAGGTGTTTCCCTTTCTTCTTTAGCGACTTGATGCTCTTGATCTTCCAATACGCAACCTAAAGT
AAAATGCCCCACAGCGCTGAGTGCATATAATGCATTCTCTAGTGAAAAACCTTGTTGGCATAAAAAGGCT
AATTGATTTTCGAGAGTTTCATACTGTTTTTCTGTAGGCCGTGTACCTAAATGTACTTTTGCTCCATCGC
GATGACTTAGTAAAGCACATCTAAAACTTTTAGCGTTATTACGTAAAAAATCTTGCCAGCTTTCCCCTTC
TAAAGGGCAAAAGTGAGTATGGTGCCTATCTAACATCTCAATGGCTAAGGCGTCGAGCAAAGCCCGCTTA
TTTTTTACATGCCAATACAATGTAGGCTGCTCTACACCTAGCTTCTGGGCGAGTTTACGGGTTGTTAAAC
CTTCGATTCCGACCTCATTAAGCAGCTCTAATGCGCTGTTAATCACTTTACTTTTATCTAATCTAGACAT
CATTAATTCCTAATTTTTGTTGACACTCTATCGTTGATAGAGTTATTTTACCACTCCCTATCAGTGATAG
AGAAAAGAATTCAAAAGATCTAAAGAGGAGAAAGGATCTATGGATAAGAAATACTCAATAGGCTTAGCTA
TCGGCACAAATAGCGTCGGATGGGCGGTGATCACTGATGAATATAAGGTTCCGTCTAAAAAGTTCAAGGT
TCTGGGAAATACAGACCGCCACAGTATCAAAAAAAATCTTATAGGGGCTCTTTTATTTGACAGTGGAGAG
ACAGCGGAAGCGACTCGTCTCAAACGGACAGCTCGTAGAAGGTATACACGTCGGAAGAATCGTATTTGTT
ATCTACAGGAGATTTTTTCAAATGAGATGGCGAAAGTAGATGATAGTTTCTTTCATCGACTTGAAGAGTC
TTTTTTGGTGGAAGAAGACAAGAAGCATGAACGTCATCCTATTTTTGGAAATATAGTAGATGAAGTTGCT
TATCATGAGAAATATCCAACTATCTATCATCTGCGAAAAAAATTGGTAGATTCTACTGATAAAGCGGATT
TGCGCTTAATCTATTTGGCCTTAGCGCATATGATTAAGTTTCGTGGTCATTTTTTGATTGAGGGAGATTT
AAATCCTGATAATAGTGATGTGGACAAACTATTTATCCAGTTGGTACAAACCTACAATCAATTATTTGAA
GAAAACCCTATTAACGCAAGTGGAGTAGATGCTAAAGCGATTCTTTCTGCACGATTGAGTAAATCAAGAC
GATTAGAAAATCTCATTGCTCAGCTCCCCGGTGAGAAGAAAAATGGCTTATTTGGGAATCTCATTGCTTT
GTCATTGGGTTTGACCCCTAATTTTAAATCAAATTTTGATTTGGCAGAAGATGCTAAATTACAGCTTTCA
AAAGATACTTACGATGATGATTTAGATAATTTATTGGCGCAAATTGGAGATCAATATGCTGATTTGTTTT
TGGCAGCTAAGAATTTATCAGATGCTATTTTACTTTCAGATATCCTAAGAGTAAATACTGAAATAACTAA
GGCTCCCCTATCAGCTTCAATGATTAAACGCTACGATGAACATCATCAAGACTTGACTCTTTTAAAAGCT
TTAGTTCGACAACAACTTCCAGAAAAGTATAAAGAAATCTTTTTTGATCAATCAAAAAACGGATATGCAG
GTTATATTGATGGGGGAGCTAGCCAAGAAGAATTTTATAAATTTATCAAACCAATTTTAGAAAAAATGGA
TGGTACTGAGGAATTATTGGTGAAACTAAATCGTGAAGATTTGCTGCGCAAGCAACGGACCTTTGACAAC
GGCTCTATTCCCCATCAAATTCACTTGGGTGAGCTGCATGCTATTTTGAGAAGACAAGAAGACTTTTATC
CATTTTTAAAAGACAATCGTGAGAAGATTGAAAAAATCTTGACTTTTCGAATTCCTTATTATGTTGGTCC
ATTGGCGCGTGGCAATAGTCGTTTTGCATGGATGACTCGGAAGTCTGAAGAAACAATTACCCCATGGAAT
TTTGAAGAAGTTGTCGATAAAGGTGCTTCAGCTCAATCATTTATTGAACGCATGACAAACTTTGATAAAA
ATCTTCCAAATGAAAAAGTACTACCAAAACATAGTTTGCTTTATGAGTATTTTACGGTTTATAACGAATT
GACAAAGGTCAAATATGTTACTGAAGGAATGCGAAAACCAGCATTTCTTTCAGGTGAACAGAAGAAAGCC
ATTGTTGATTTACTCTTCAAAACAAATCGAAAAGTAACCGTTAAGCAATTAAAAGAAGATTATTTCAAAA
AAATAGAATGTTTTGATAGTGTTGAAATTTCAGGAGTTGAAGATAGATTTAATGCTTCATTAGGTACCTA
CCATGATTTGCTAAAAATTATTAAAGATAAAGATTTTTTGGATAATGAAGAAAATGAAGATATCTTAGAG
GATATTGTTTTAACATTGACCTTATTTGAAGATAGGGAGATGATTGAGGAAAGACTTAAAACATATGCTC
ACCTCTTTGATGATAAGGTGATGAAACAGCTTAAACGTCGCCGTTATACTGGTTGGGGACGTTTGTCTCG
AAAATTGATTAATGGTATTAGGGATAAGCAATCTGGCAAAACAATATTAGATTTTTTGAAATCAGATGGT
TTTGCCAATCGCAATTTTATGCAGCTGATCCATGATGATAGTTTGACATTTAAAGAAGACATTCAAAAAG
CACAAGTGTCTGGACAAGGCGATAGTTTACATGAACATATTGCAAATTTAGCTGGTAGCCCTGCTATTAA
AAAAGGTATTTTACAGACTGTAAAAGTTGTTGATGAATTGGTCAAAGTAATGGGGCGGCATAAGCCAGAA
AATATCGTTATTGAAATGGCACGTGAAAATCAGACAACTCAAAAGGGCCAGAAAAATTCGCGAGAGCGTA
TGAAACGAATCGAAGAAGGTATCAAAGAATTAGGAAGTCAGATTCTTAAAGAGCATCCTGTTGAAAATAC
TCAATTGCAAAATGAAAAGCTCTATCTCTATTATCTCCAAAATGGAAGAGACATGTATGTGGACCAAGAA
TTAGATATTAATCGTTTAAGTGATTATGATGTCGATGCCATTGTTCCACAAAGTTTCCTTAAAGACGATT
CAATAGACAATAAGGTCTTAACGCGTTCTGATAAAAATCGTGGTAAATCGGATAACGTTCCAAGTGAAGA
AGTAGTCAAAAAGATGAAAAACTATTGGAGACAACTTCTAAACGCCAAGTTAATCACTCAACGTAAGTTT
GATAATTTAACGAAAGCTGAACGTGGAGGTTTGAGTGAACTTGATAAAGCTGGTTTTATCAAACGCCAAT
TGGTTGAAACTCGCCAAATCACTAAGCATGTGGCACAAATTTTGGATAGTCGCATGAATACTAAATACGA
TGAAAATGATAAACTTATTCGAGAGGTTAAAGTGATTACCTTAAAATCTAAATTAGTTTCTGACTTCCGA
AAAGATTTCCAATTCTATAAAGTACGTGAGATTAACAATTACCATCATGCCCATGATGCGTATCTAAATG
CCGTCGTTGGAACTGCTTTGATTAAGAAATATCCAAAACTTGAATCGGAGTTTGTCTATGGTGATTATAA
AGTTTATGATGTTCGTAAAATGATTGCTAAGTCTGAGCAAGAAATAGGCAAAGCAACCGCAAAATATTTC
TTTTACTCTAATATCATGAACTTCTTCAAAACAGAAATTACACTTGCAAATGGAGAGATTCGCAAACGCC
CTCTAATCGAAACTAATGGGGAAACTGGAGAAATTGTCTGGGATAAAGGGCGAGATTTTGCCACAGTGCG
CAAAGTATTGTCCATGCCCCAAGTCAATATTGTCAAGAAAACAGAAGTACAGACAGGCGGATTCTCCAAG
GAGTCAATTTTACCAAAAAGAAATTCGGACAAGCTTATTGCTCGTAAAAAAGACTGGGATCCAAAAAAAT
ATGGTGGTTTTGATAGTCCAACGGTAGCTTATTCAGTCCTAGTGGTTGCTAAGGTGGAAAAAGGGAAATC
GAAGAAGTTAAAATCCGTTAAAGAGTTACTAGGGATCACAATTATGGAAAGAAGTTCCTTTGAAAAAAAT
CCGATTGACTTTTTAGAAGCTAAAGGATATAAGGAAGTTAAAAAAGACTTAATCATTAAACTACCTAAAT
ATAGTCTTTTTGAGTTAGAAAACGGTCGTAAACGGATGCTGGCTAGTGCCGGAGAATTACAAAAAGGAAA
TGAGCTGGCTCTGCCAAGCAAATATGTGAATTTTTTATATTTAGCTAGTCATTATGAAAAGTTGAAGGGT
AGTCCAGAAGATAACGAACAAAAACAATTGTTTGTGGAGCAGCATAAGCATTATTTAGATGAGATTATTG
AGCAAATCAGTGAATTTTCTAAGCGTGTTATTTTAGCAGATGCCAATTTAGATAAAGTTCTTAGTGCATA
TAACAAACATAGAGACAAACCAATACGTGAACAAGCAGAAAATATTATTCATTTATTTACGTTGACGAAT
CTTGGAGCTCCCGCTGCTTTTAAATATTTTGATACAACAATTGATCGTAAACGATATACGTCTACAAAAG
AAGTTTTAGATGCCACTCTTATCCATCAATCCATCACTGGTCTTTATGAAACACGCATTGATTTGAGTCA
GCTAGGAGGTGACTAACTCGAGTAAGGATCTCCAGGCATCAAATAAAACGAAAGGCTCAGTCGAAAGACT
GGGCCTTTCGTTTTATCTGTTGTTTGTCGGTGAACGCTCTCTACTAGAGTCACACTGGCTCACCTTCGGG
TGGGCCTTTCTGCGTTTATACCTAGATAAAGGACCAAAACGAAAAAAGACGCTTTTCAGCGTCTTATTGT
TCGTCTTTGGTACCGAGAAAAAAAGCACCGACTCGGTGCCACTTTTTCAAGTTGATAACGGACTAGCCTT
ATTTTAACTTGCTATTTCTAGCTCTAAAACACGGGTCACACGGGTATTATGCTAGCATAATACCTAGGAC
TGAGCTAGGTGTAAAGGATCCTATCGGACCAAAACGAAAAAAGACGCTCGAAAGCGTCTCTTTTCTGGAA
TTTGGTACCGAGAAAAAAAGCACCGACTCGGTGCCACTTTTTCAAGTTGCAATCGGACTAGCCTTATTTT
AACTTGCTATTTCTAGCTCTAAAACAGCTCAGTCCTAGGTATTATGCTAGCATAATACCAGCTAGTTGTG
GAGGTGTAAAAAGCTTAAGCGGACCAAAACGAAAAAAGGCCCCCCTTTCGGGAGGCCTCTTTTCTGGAAT
TTGGTACCGAGAAAAAAAGCACCGACTCGGTGCCACTTTTTCAAGTTGATAACGGACTAGCCTTATTTTA
ACTTGCTATTTCTAGCTCTAAAACCCACAACTAGCTGGTATTATGCTAGCATAATACCCGTGTGACCCGT
TGGTGTAAAATGATTTCTGAGATCTTTAGAATTCCAGAAATCATCCTTAGCGAAAGCTAAGGATTTTTTT
TATCTGAAATTCTGCCTCGTGATACGCCTATTACTAGGGTACGGGTTTTGCTGCCCGCAAACGGGCTGTT
CTGGTGTTGCTAGTTTGTTATCAGAATCGCAGATCCGGCTTCAGCCGGTTTGCCGGCTGAAAGCGCTATT
TCTTCCAGAATTGCCATGATTTTTTCCCCACGGGAGGCGTCACTGGCTCCCGTGTTGTCGGCAGCTTTGA
TTCGATAAGCAGCATCGCCTGTTTCAGGCTGTCTATGTGTGACTGTTGAGCTGTAACAAGTTGTCTCAGG
TGTTCAATTTCATGTTCTAGTTGCTTTGTTTTACTGGTTTCACCTGTTCTATTAGGTGTTACATGCTGTT
CATCTGTTACATTGTCGATCTGTTCATGGTGAACAGCTTTGAATGCACCAAAAACTCGTAAAAGCTCTGA
TGTATCTATCTTTTTTACACCGTTTTCATCTGTGCATATGGACAGTTTTCCCTTTGATATGTAACGGTGA
ACAGTTGTTCTACTTTTGTTTGTTAGTCTTGATGCTTCACTGATAGATACAAGAGCCATAAGAACCTCAG
ATCCTTCCGTATTTAGCCAGTATGTTCTCTAGTGTGGTTCGTTGTTTTTGCGTGAGCCATGAGAACGAAC
CATTGAGATCATACTTACTTTGCATGTCACTCAAAAATTTTGCCTCAAAACTGGTGAGCTGAATTTTTGC
AGTTAAAGCATCGTGTAGTGTTTTTCTTAGTCCGTTATGTAGGTAGGAATCTGATGTAATGGTTGTTGGT
ATTTTGTCACCATTCATTTTTATCTGGTTGTTCTCAAGTTCGGTTACGAGATCCATTTGTCTATCTAGTT
CAACTTGGAAAATCAACGTATCAGTCGGGCGGCCTCGCTTATCAACCACCAATTTCATATTGCTGTAAGT
GTTTAAATCTTTACTTATTGGTTTCAAAACCCATTGGTTAAGCCTTTTAAACTCATGGTAGTTATTTTCA
AGCATTAACATGAACTTAAATTCATCAAGGCTAATCTCTATATTTGCCTTGTGAGTTTTCTTTTGTGTTA
GTTCTTTTAATAACCACTCATAAATCCTCATAGAGTATTTGTTTTCAAAAGACTTAACATGTTCCAGATT
ATATTTTATGAATTTTTTTAACTGGAAAAGATAAGGCAATATCTCTTCACTAAAAACTAATTCTAATTTT
TCGCTTGAGAACTTGGCATAGTTTGTCCACTGGAAAATCTCAAAGCCTTTAACCAAAGGATTCCTGATTT
CCACAGTTCTCGTCATCAGCTCTCTGGTTGCTTTAGCTAATACACCATAAGCATTTTCCCTACTGATGTT
CATCATCTGAGCGTATTGGTTATAAGTGAACGATACCGTCCGTTCTTTCCTTGTAGGGTTTTCAATCGTG
GGGTTGAGTAGTGCCACACAGCATAAAATTAGCTTGGTTTCATGCTCCGTTAAGTCATAGCGACTAATCG
CTAGTTCATTTGCTTTGAAAACAACTAATTCAGACATACATCTCAATTGGTCTAGGTGATTTTAATCACT
ATACCAATTGAGATGGGCTAGTCAATGATAATTACTAGTCCTTTTCCTTTGAGTTGTGGGTATCTGTAAA
TTCTGCTAGACCTTTGCTGGAAAACTTGTAAATTCTGCTAGACCCTCTGTAAATTCCGCTAGACCTTTGT
GTGTTTTTTTTGTTTATATTCAAGTGGTTATAATTTATAGAATAAAGAAAGAATAAAAAAAGATAAAAAG
AATAGATCCCAGCCCTGTGTATAACTCACTACTTTAGTCAGTTCCGCAGTATTACAAAAGGATGTCGCAA
ACGCTGTTTGCTCCTCTACAAAACAGACCTTAAAACCCTAAAGGCTTAAGTAGCACCCTCGCAAGCTCGG
GCAAATCGCTGAATATTCCTTTTGTCTCCGACCATCAGGCACCTGAGTCGCTGTCTTTTTCGTGACATTC
AGTTCGCTGCGCTCACGGCTCTGGCAGTGAATGGGGGTAAATGGCACTACAGGCGCCTTTTATGGATTCA
TGCAAGGAAACTACCCATAATACAAGAAAAGCCCGTCACGGGCTTCTCAGGGCGTTTTATGGCGGGTCTG
CTATGTGGTGCTATCTGACTTTTTGCTGTTCAGCAGTTCCTGCCCTCTGATTTTCCAGTCTGACCACTTC
GGATTATCCCGTGACAGGTCATTCAGACTGGCTAATGCACCCAGTAAGGCAGCGGTATCATCAACAGGCT
TACCCGTCTTACTGTCCCTAGTGCTTGGCCTAGTATGCGTCTCCTTTACACCTCCACAACTAGCTGGTAT
TATGCTAGCAGCTGTCACCGGATGTGCTTTCCGGTCTGATGAGTCCGTGAGGACGAAACAGCCTCTACAA
ATAATTTTGTTTAACTTTACAAAGAGGAGAAAGGTACCGCATGAGTAAAGGAGAAGAACTTTTCACTGGA
GTTGTCCCAATTCTTGTTGAATTAGATGGTGATGTTAATGGGCACAAATTTTCTGTCAGTGGAGAGGGTG
AAGGTGATGCAACATACGGAAAACTTACCCTTAAATTGATTTGCACTACTGGAAAACTACCTGTTCCATG
GCCAACACTTGTCACTACTTTGGGTTATGGTGTTCAATGCTTTGCGAGATACCCAGATCATATGAAACAG
CATGACTTTTTCAAGAGTGCCATGCCCGAAGGTTATGTACAGGAAAGAACTATATTTTTCAAAGATGACG
GGAACTACAAGACACGTGCTGAAGTCAAGTTTGAAGGTGATACCCTTGTTAATAGAATCGAGTTAAAAGG
TATTGATTTTAAAGAAGATGGAAACATTCTTGGACACAAATTGGAATACAACTATAACTCACACAATGTA
TACATCACGGCAGACAAACAAAAGAATGGAATCAAAGCGAACTTCAAAATTAGACACAACATTGAAGATG
GAGGTGTTCAACTAGCAGACCATTATCAACAAAATACTCCAATTGGCGATGGCCCTGTCCTTTTACCAGA
CAACCATTACCTGTCCTACCAATCTAAGCTTTCGAAAGATCCCAACGAAAAGAGAGACCACATGGTCCTT
CTTGAGTTTGTAACAGCTGCTGGGATTACACATGGCATGGATGAACTATACAAATAAGCTTGATATCGAA
TTCCTGCAGCCCGGGGGATCCCATTGTACGCGTGCTAGAGGCATCAAATAAAACGAAAGGCTCAGTCGAA
AGACTGGGCCTTTCGTTTTATCTGTTGTTTGTCGGTGAACGCTCTCCTGAGTAGGACAAATTCTAGTGCT
TGGATTCTCACCAATAAAAAACGCCCGGCGGCAACCGAGCGTTCTGAACAAATCCAGATGGAGTTCTGAG
GTCATTACTGGATCTATCAACAGGAGTCCAAGCGAGCTCGATATCAAATTACGCCCCGCCCTGCCACTCA
TCGCAGTACTGTTGTAATTCATTAAGCATTCTGCCGACATGGAAGCCATCACAAACGGCATGATGAACCT
GAATCGCCAGCGGCATCAGCACCTTGTCGCCTTGCGTATAATATTTGCCCATGGTGAAAACGGGGGCGAA
GAAGTTGTCCATATTGGCCACGTTTAAATCAAAACTGGTGAAACTCACCCAGGGATTGGCTGAGACGAAA
AACATATTCTCAATAAACCCTTTAGGGAAATAGGCCAGGTTTTCACCGTAACACGCCACATCTTGCGAAT
ATATGTGTAGAAACTGCCGGAAATCGTCGTGGTATTCACTCCAGAGCGATGAAAACGTTTCAGTTTGCTC
ATGGAAAACGGTGTAACAAGGGTGAACACTATCCCATATCACCAGCTCACCGTCTTTCATTGCCATACGA
AATTCCGGATGAGCATTCATCAGGCGGGCAAGAATGTGAATAAAGGCCGGATAAAACTTGTGCTTATTTT
TCTTTACGGTCTTTAAAAAGGCCGTAATATCCAGCTGAACGGTCTGGTTATAGGTACATTGAGCAACTGA
CTGAAATGCCTCAAAATGTTCTTTACGATGCCATTGGGATATATCAACGGTGGTATATCCAGTGATTTTT
TTCTCCATTTTAGCTTCCTTAGCTCCTGAAAATCTCGATAACTCAAAAAATACGCCCGGTAGTGATCTTA
TTTCATTATGGTGAAAGTTGGAACCTCTTACGTGCCGATCAACGTCTCATTTTCGCCAGATATC
